>Addgene plasmid #78313 | pMJ923 | depositor full sequence | sequence record 148391 | pMJ923 sequence 10937 bps
TTCTTGAAGACGAAAGGGCCTCGTGATACGCCTATTTTTATAGGTTAATGTCATGATAATAATGGTTTCT
TAGACGTCAGGTGGCACTTTTCGGGGAAATGTGCGCGGAACCCCTATTTGTTTATTTTTCTAAATACATT
CAAATATGTATCCGCTCATGAGACAATAACCCTGATAAATGCTTCAATAACATTGAAAAAGGAAGAGTAT
GAGTATTCAACATTTCCGTGTCGCCCTTATTCCCTTTTTTGCGGCATTTTGCCTTCCTGTTTTTGCTCAC
CCAGAAACGCTGGTGAAAGTAAAAGATGCTGAAGATCAGTTGGGTGCACGAGTGGGTTACATCGAACTGG
ATCTCAACAGCGGTAAGATCCTTGAGAGTTTTCGCCCCGAAGAACGTTTTCCAATGATGAGCACTTTTAA
AGTTCTGCTATGTGGCGCGGTATTATCCCGTGTTGACGCCGGGCAAGAGCAACTCGGTCGCCGCATACAC
TATTCTCAGAATGACTTGGTTGAGTACTCACCAGTCACAGAAAAGCATCTTACGGATGGCATGACAGTAA
GAGAATTATGCAGTGCTGCCATAACCATGAGTGATAACACTGCGGCCAACTTACTTCTGACAACGATCGG
AGGACCGAAGGAGCTAACCGCTTTTTTGCACAACATGGGGGATCATGTAACTCGCCTTGATCGTTGGGAA
CCGGAGCTGAATGAAGCCATACCAAACGACGAGCGTGACACCACGATGCCTGCAGCAATGGCAACAACGT
TGCGCAAACTATTAACTGGCGAACTACTTACTCTAGCTTCCCGGCAACAATTAATAGACTGGATGGAGGC
GGATAAAGTTGCAGGACCACTTCTGCGCTCGGCCCTTCCGGCTGGCTGGTTTATTGCTGATAAATCTGGA
GCCGGTGAGCGTGGGTCTCGCGGTATCATTGCAGCACTGGGGCCAGATGGTAAGCCCTCCCGTATCGTAG
TTATCTACACGACGGGGAGTCAGGCAACTATGGATGAACGAAATAGACAGATCGCTGAGATAGGTGCCTC
ACTGATTAAGCATTGGTAACTGTCAGACCAAGTTTACTCATATATACTTTAGATTGATTTAAAACTTCAT
TTTTAATTTAAAAGGATCTAGGTGAAGATCCTTTTTGATAATCTCATGACCAAAATCCCTTAACGTGAGT
TTTCGTTCCACTGAGCGTCAGACCCCGTAGAAAAGATCAAAGGATCTTCTTGAGATCCTTTTTTTCTGCG
CGTAATCTGCTGCTTGCAAACAAAAAAACCACCGCTACCAGCGGTGGTTTGTTTGCCGGATCAAGAGCTA
CCAACTCTTTTTCCGAAGGTAACTGGCTTCAGCAGAGCGCAGATACCAAATACTGTCCTTCTAGTGTAGC
CGTAGTTAGGCCACCACTTCAAGAACTCTGTAGCACCGCCTACATACCTCGCTCTGCTAATCCTGTTACC
AGTGGCTGCTGCCAGTGGCGATAAGTCGTGTCTTACCGGGTTGGACTCAAGACGATAGTTACCGGATAAG
GCGCAGCGGTCGGGCTGAACGGGGGGTTCGTGCACACAGCCCAGCTTGGAGCGAACGACCTACACCGAAC
TGAGATACCTACAGCGTGAGCTATGAGAAAGCGCCACGCTTCCCGAAGGGAGAAAGGCGGACAGGTATCC
GGTAAGCGGCAGGGTCGGAACAGGAGAGCGCACGAGGGAGCTTCCAGGGGGAAACGCCTGGTATCTTTAT
AGTCCTGTCGGGTTTCGCCACCTCTGACTTGAGCGTCGATTTTTGTGATGCTCGTCAGGGGGGCGGAGCC
TATGGAAAAACGCCAGCAACGCGGCCTTTTTACGGTTCCTGGCCTTTTGCTGGCCTTTTGCTCACATGTT
CTTTCCTGCGTTATCCCCTGATTCTGTGGATAACCGTATTACCGCCTTTGAGTGAGCTGATACCGCTCGC
CGCAGCCGAACGACCGAGCGCAGCGAGTCAGTGAGCGAGGAAGCGGAAGAGCGCCTGATGCGGTATTTTC
TCCTTACGCATCTGTGCGGTATTTCACACCGCATATATGGTGCACTCTCAGTACAATCTGCTCTGATGCC
GCATAGTTAAGCCAGTATACACTCCGCTATCGCTACGTGACTGGGTCATGGCTGCGCCCCGACACCCGCC
AACACCCGCTGACGCGCCCTGACGGGCTTGTCTGCTCCCGGCATCCGCTTACAGACAAGCTGTGACCGTC
TCCGGGAGCTGCATGTGTCAGAGGTTTTCACCGTCATCACCGAAACGCGCGAGGCAGCTGCGGTAAAGCT
CATCAGCGTGGTCGTGAAGCGATTCACAGATGTCTGCCTGTTCATCCGCGTCCAGCTCGTTGAGTTTCTC
CAGAAGCGTTAATGTCTGGCTTCTGATAAAGCGGGCCATGTTAAGGGCGGTTTTTTCCTGTTTGGTCACT
GATGCCTCCGTGTAAGGGGGATTTCTGTTCATGGGGGTAATGATACCGATGAAACGAGAGAGGATGCTCA
CGATACGGGTTACTGATGATGAACATGCCCGGTTACTGGAACGTTGTGAGGGTAAACAACTGGCGGTATG
GATGCGGCGGGACCAGAGAAAAATCACTCAGGGTCAATGCCAGCGCTTCGTTAATACAGATGTAGGTGTT
CCACAGGGTAGCCAGCAGCATCCTGCGATGCAGATCCGGAACATAATGGTGCAGGGCGCTGACTTCCGCG
TTTCCAGACTTTACGAAACACGGAAACCGAAGACCATTCATGTTGTTGCTCAGGTCGCAGACGTTTTGCA
GCAGCAGTCGCTTCACGTTCGCTCGCGTATCGGTGATTCATTCTGCTAACCAGTAAGGCAACCCCGCCAG
CCTAGCCGGGTCCTCAACGACAGGAGCACGATCATGCGCACCCGTGGCCAGGACCCAACGCTGCCCGAGA
TGCGCCGCGTGCGGCTGCTGGAGATGGCGGACGCGATGGATATGTTCTGCCAAGGGTTGGTTTGCGCATT
CACAGTTCTCCGCAAGAATTGATTGGCTCCAATTCTTGGAGTGGTGAATCCGTTAGCGAGGTGCCGCCGG
CTTCCATTCAGGTCGAGGTGGCCCGGCTCCATGCACCGCGACGCAACGCGGGGAGGCAGACAAGGTATAG
GGCGGCGCCTACAATCCATGCCAACCCGTTCCATGTGCTCGCCGAGGCGGCATAAATCGCCGTGACGATC
AGCGGTCCAGTGATCGAAGTTAGGCTGGTAAGAGCCGCGAGCGATCCTTGAAGCTGTCCCTGATGGTCGT
CATCTACCTGCCTGGACAGCATGGCCTGCAACGCGGGCATCCCGATGCCGCCGGAAGCGAGAAGAATCAT
AATGGGGAAGGCCATCCAGCCTCGCGTCGCGAACGCCAGCAAGACGTAGCCCAGCGCGTCGGCCGCCATG
CCGGCGATAATGGCCTGCTTCTCGCCGAAACGTTTGGTGGCGGGACCAGTGACGAAGGCTTGAGCGAGGG
CGTGCAAGATTCCGAATACCGCAAGCGACAGGCCGATCATCGTCGCGCTCCAGCGAAAGCGGTCCTCGCC
GAAAATGACCCAGAGCGCTGCCGGCACCTGTCCTACGAGTTGCATGATAAAGAAGACAGTCATAAGTGCG
GCGACGATAGTCATGCCCCGCGCCCACCGGAAGGAGCTGACTGGGTTGAAGGCTCTCAAGGGCATCGGTC
GACGCTCTCCCTTATGCGACTCCTGCATTAGGAAGCAGCCCAGTAGTAGGTTGAGGCCGTTGAGCACCGC
CGCCGCAAGGAATGGTGCATGCAAGGAGATGGCGCCCAACAGTCCCCCGGCCACGGGGCCTGCCACCATA
CCCACGCCGAAACAAGCGCTCATGAGCCCGAAGTGGCGAGCCCGATCTTCCCCATCGGTGATGTCGGCGA
TATAGGCGCCAGCAACCGCACCTGTGGCGCCGGTGATGCCGGCCACGATGCGTCCGGCGTAGAGGATCGA
GATCTCGATCCCGCGAAATTAATACGACTCACTATAGGGAGACCACAACGGTTTCCCTCTAGTGCCGGCT
CCGGAGAGCTCTTTAATTAAGCGGCCGCCCTGCAGGACTCGAGTTCTAGAAATAATTTTGTTTAACTTTA
AGAAGGAGATATACATATGAAATCTTCTCACCATCACCATCACCATGGTTCTTCTATGAAAATCGAAGAA
GGTAAACTGGTAATCTGGATTAACGGCGATAAAGGCTATAACGGTCTCGCTGAAGTCGGTAAGAAATTCG
AGAAAGATACCGGAATTAAAGTCACCGTTGAGCATCCGGATAAACTGGAAGAGAAATTCCCACAGGTTGC
GGCAACTGGCGATGGCCCTGACATTATCTTCTGGGCACACGACCGCTTTGGTGGCTACGCTCAATCTGGC
CTGTTGGCTGAAATCACCCCGGACAAAGCGTTCCAGGACAAGCTGTATCCGTTTACCTGGGATGCCGTAC
GTTACAACGGCAAGCTGATTGCTTACCCGATCGCTGTTGAAGCGTTATCGCTGATTTATAACAAAGATCT
GCTGCCGAACCCGCCAAAAACCTGGGAAGAGATCCCGGCGCTGGATAAAGAACTGAAAGCGAAAGGTAAG
AGCGCGCTGATGTTCAACCTGCAAGAACCGTACTTCACCTGGCCGCTGATTGCTGCTGACGGGGGTTATG
CGTTCAAGTATGAAAACGGCAAGTACGACATTAAAGACGTGGGCGTGGATAACGCTGGCGCGAAAGCGGG
TCTGACCTTCCTGGTTGACCTGATTAAAAACAAACACATGAATGCAGACACCGATTACTCCATCGCAGAA
GCTGCCTTTAATAAAGGCGAAACAGCGATGACCATCAACGGCCCGTGGGCATGGTCCAACATCGACACCA
GCAAAGTGAATTATGGTGTAACGGTACTGCCGACCTTCAAGGGTCAACCATCCAAACCGTTCGTTGGCGT
GCTGAGCGCAGGTATTAACGCCGCCAGTCCGAACAAAGAGCTGGCAAAAGAGTTCCTCGAAAACTATCTG
CTGACTGATGAAGGTCTGGAAGCGGTTAATAAAGACAAACCGCTGGGTGCCGTAGCGCTGAAGTCTTACG
AGGAAGAGTTGGCGAAAGATCCACGTATTGCCGCCACTATGGAAAACGCCCAGAAAGGTGAAATCATGCC
GAACATCCCGCAGATGTCCGCTTTCTGGTATGCCGTGCGTACTGCGGTGATCAACGCCGCCAGCGGTCGT
CAGACTGTCGATGAAGCCCTGAAAGACGCGCAGACTAATTCGAGCTCGAACAACAACAACAATAACAATA
ACAACAACCTCGGGATCGAGGAAAACCTGTACTTCCAATCCAATGCCACCATGGACAAGAAGTACAGCAT
CGGCCTGGACATCGGCACCAACTCTGTGGGCTGGGCCGTGATCACCGACGAGTACAAGGTGCCCAGCAAG
AAATTCAAGGTGCTGGGCAACACCGACCGGCACAGCATCAAGAAGAACCTGATCGGCGCCCTGCTGTTCG
ACAGCGGAGAAACAGCCGAGGCCACCCGGCTGAAGAGAACCGCCAGAAGAAGATACACCAGACGGAAGAA
CCGGATCTGCTATCTGCAAGAGATCTTCAGCAACGAGATGGCCAAGGTGGACGACAGCTTCTTCCACAGA
CTGGAAGAGTCCTTCCTGGTGGAAGAGGATAAGAAGCACGAGCGGCACCCCATCTTCGGCAACATCGTGG
ACGAGGTGGCCTACCACGAGAAGTACCCCACCATCTACCACCTGAGAAAGAAACTGGTGGACAGCACCGA
CAAGGCCGACCTGCGGCTGATCTATCTGGCCCTGGCCCACATGATCAAGTTCCGGGGCCACTTCCTGATC
GAGGGCGACCTGAACCCCGACAACAGCGACGTGGACAAGCTGTTCATCCAGCTGGTGCAGACCTACAACC
AGCTGTTCGAGGAAAACCCCATCAACGCCAGCGGCGTGGACGCCAAGGCCATCCTGTCTGCCAGACTGAG
CAAGAGCAGACGGCTGGAAAATCTGATCGCCCAGCTGCCCGGCGAGAAGAAGAATGGCCTGTTCGGCAAC
CTGATTGCCCTGAGCCTGGGCCTGACCCCCAACTTCAAGAGCAACTTCGACCTGGCCGAGGATGCCAAAC
TGCAGCTGAGCAAGGACACCTACGACGACGACCTGGACAACCTGCTGGCCCAGATCGGCGACCAGTACGC
CGACCTGTTTCTGGCCGCCAAGAACCTGTCCGACGCCATCCTGCTGAGCGACATCCTGAGAGTGAACACC
GAGATCACCAAGGCCCCCCTGAGCGCCTCTATGATCAAGAGATACGACGAGCACCACCAGGACCTGACCC
TGCTGAAAGCTCTCGTGCGGCAGCAGCTGCCTGAGAAGTACAAAGAGATTTTCTTCGACCAGAGCAAGAA
CGGCTACGCCGGCTACATCGATGGCGGAGCCAGCCAGGAAGAGTTCTACAAGTTCATCAAGCCCATCCTG
GAAAAGATGGACGGCACCGAGGAACTGCTCGTGAAGCTGAACAGAGAGGACCTGCTGCGGAAGCAGCGGA
CCTTCGACAACGGCAGCATCCCCCACCAGATCCACCTGGGAGAGCTGCACGCCATTCTGCGGCGGCAGGA
AGATTTTTACCCATTCCTGAAGGACAACCGGGAAAAGATCGAGAAGATCCTGACCTTCCGCATCCCCTAC
TACGTGGGCCCTCTGGCCAGGGGAAACAGCAGATTCGCCTGGATGACCAGAAAGAGCGAGGAAACCATCA
CCCCCTGGAACTTCGAGGAAGTGGTGGACAAGGGCGCCAGCGCCCAGAGCTTCATCGAGCGGATGACCAA
CTTCGATAAGAACCTGCCCAACGAGAAGGTGCTGCCCAAGCACAGCCTGCTGTACGAGTACTTCACCGTG
TACAACGAGCTGACCAAAGTGAAATACGTGACCGAGGGAATGAGAAAGCCCGCCTTCCTGAGCGGCGAGC
AGAAAAAAGCCATCGTGGACCTGCTGTTCAAGACCAACCGGAAAGTGACCGTGAAGCAGCTGAAAGAGGA
CTACTTCAAGAAAATCGAGTGCTTCGACTCCGTGGAAATCTCCGGCGTGGAAGATCGGTTCAACGCCTCC
CTGGGCACATACCACGATCTGCTGAAAATTATCAAGGACAAGGACTTCCTGGACAATGAGGAAAACGAGG
ACATTCTGGAAGATATCGTGCTGACCCTGACACTGTTTGAGGACAGAGAGATGATCGAGGAACGGCTGAA
AACCTATGCCCACCTGTTCGACGACAAAGTGATGAAGCAGCTGAAGCGGCGGAGATACACCGGCTGGGGC
AGGCTGAGCCGGAAGCTGATCAACGGCATCCGGGACAAGCAGTCCGGCAAGACAATCCTGGATTTCCTGA
AGTCCGACGGCTTCGCCAACAGAAACTTCATGCAGCTGATCCACGACGACAGCCTGACCTTTAAAGAGGA
CATCCAGAAAGCCCAGGTGTCCGGCCAGGGCGATAGCCTGCACGAGCACATTGCCAATCTGGCCGGCAGC
CCCGCCATTAAGAAGGGCATCCTGCAGACAGTGAAGGTGGTGGACGAGCTCGTGAAAGTGATGGGCCGGC
ACAAGCCCGAGAACATCGTGATCGAAATGGCCAGAGAGAACCAGACCACCCAGAAGGGACAGAAGAACAG
CCGCGAGAGAATGAAGCGGATCGAAGAGGGCATCAAAGAGCTGGGCAGCCAGATCCTGAAAGAACACCCC
GTGGAAAACACCCAGCTGCAGAACGAGAAGCTGTACCTGTACTACCTGCAGAATGGGCGGGATATGTACG
TGGACCAGGAACTGGACATCAACCGGCTGTCCGACTACGATGTGGACCATATCGTGCCTCAGAGCTTTCT
GAAGGACGACTCCATCGATAACAAAGTGCTGACTCGGAGCGACAAGAACCGGGGCAAGAGCGACAACGTG
CCCTCCGAAGAGGTCGTGAAGAAGATGAAGAACTACTGGCGCCAGCTGCTGAATGCCAAGCTGATTACCC
AGAGGAAGTTCGACAATCTGACCAAGGCCGAGAGAGGCGGCCTGAGCGAACTGGATAAGGCCGGCTTCAT
CAAGAGACAGCTGGTGGAAACCCGGCAGATCACAAAGCACGTGGCACAGATCCTGGACTCCCGGATGAAC
ACTAAGTACGACGAGAACGACAAACTGATCCGGGAAGTGAAAGTGATCACCCTGAAGTCCAAGCTGGTGT
CCGATTTCCGGAAGGATTTCCAGTTTTACAAAGTGCGCGAGATCAACAACTACCACCACGCCCACGACGC
CTACCTGAACGCCGTCGTGGGAACCGCCCTGATCAAAAAGTACCCTAAGCTGGAAAGCGAGTTCGTGTAC
GGCGACTACAAGGTGTACGACGTGCGGAAGATGATCGCCAAGAGCGAGCAGGAAATCGGCAAGGCTACCG
CCAAGTACTTCTTCTACAGCAACATCATGAACTTTTTCAAGACCGAGATTACCCTGGCCAACGGCGAGAT
CCGGAAGCGGCCTCTGATCGAGACAAACGGCGAAACAGGCGAGATCGTGTGGGATAAGGGCCGGGACTTT
GCCACCGTGCGGAAAGTGCTGTCTATGCCCCAAGTGAATATCGTGAAAAAGACCGAGGTGCAGACAGGCG
GCTTCAGCAAAGAGTCTATCCTGCCCAAGAGGAACAGCGACAAGCTGATCGCCAGAAAGAAGGACTGGGA
CCCTAAGAAGTACGGCGGCTTCGACAGCCCCACCGTGGCCTATTCTGTGCTGGTGGTGGCCAAAGTGGAA
AAGGGCAAGTCCAAGAAACTGAAGAGTGTGAAAGAGCTGCTGGGGATCACCATCATGGAAAGAAGCAGCT
TCGAGAAGAATCCCATCGACTTTCTGGAAGCCAAGGGCTACAAAGAAGTGAAAAAGGACCTGATCATCAA
GCTGCCTAAGTACTCCCTGTTCGAGCTGGAAAACGGCCGGAAGAGAATGCTGGCCTCTGCCGGCGAACTG
CAGAAGGGAAACGAACTGGCCCTGCCCTCCAAATATGTGAACTTCCTGTACCTGGCCAGCCACTATGAGA
AGCTGAAGGGCTCCCCCGAGGATAATGAGCAGAAACAGCTGTTTGTGGAACAGCACAAACACTACCTGGA
CGAGATCATCGAGCAGATCAGCGAGTTCTCCAAGAGAGTGATCCTGGCCGACGCTAATCTGGACAAGGTG
CTGAGCGCCTACAACAAGCACAGAGACAAGCCTATCAGAGAGCAGGCCGAGAATATCATCCACCTGTTTA
CCCTGACCAATCTGGGAGCCCCTGCCGCCTTCAAGTACTTTGACACCACCATCGACCGGAAGAGGTACAC
CAGCACCAAAGAGGTGCTGGACGCCACCCTGATCCACCAGAGCATCACCGGCCTGTACGAGACACGGATC
GACCTGTCTCAGCTGGGAGGCGACGCCTATCCCTATGACGTGCCCGATTATGCCAGCCTGGGCAGCGGCT
CCCCCAAGAAAAAACGCAAGGTGGAAGATCCTAAGAAAAAGCGGAAAGTGGACGGCATTGGTAGTGGGAG
CAACGGCAGCAGCGGATCCGTGAGCAAGGGCGAGGAGGATAACATGGCCATCATCAAGGAGTTCATGCGC
TTCAAGGTGCACATGGAGGGCTCCGTGAACGGCCACGAGTTCGAGATCGAGGGCGAGGGCGAGGGCCGCC
CCTACGAGGGCACCCAGACCGCCAAGCTGAAGGTGACCAAGGGTGGCCCCCTGCCCTTCGCCTGGGACAT
CCTGTCCCCTCAGTTCATGTACGGCTCCAAGGCCTACGTGAAGCACCCCGCCGACATCCCCGACTACTTG
AAGCTGTCCTTCCCCGAGGGCTTCAAGTGGGAGCGCGTGATGAACTTCGAGGACGGCGGCGTGGTGACCG
TGACCCAGGACTCCTCCCTCCAGGACGGCGAGTTCATCTACAAGGTGAAGCTGCGCGGCACCAACTTCCC
CTCCGACGGCCCCGTAATGCAGAAGAAGACCATGGGCTGGGAGGCCTCCTCCGAGCGGATGTACCCCGAG
GACGGCGCCCTGAAGGGCGAGATCAAGCAGAGGCTGAAGCTGAAGGACGGCGGCCACTACGACGCTGAGG
TCAAGACCACCTACAAGGCCAAGAAGCCCGTGCAGCTGCCCGGCGCCTACAACGTCAACATCAAGTTGGA
CATCACCTCCCACAACGAGGACTACACCATCGTGGAACAGTACGAACGCGCCGAGGGCCGCCACTCCACC
GGCGGCATGGACGAGCTGTACAAGGGGTCACCTAAGAAAAAACGAAAAGTTGAGTAATAACATTGGAAGT
GGATAACGGATCCGCGATCGCGGCGCGCCACCTGGTGGCCGGCCGGTACCACGCGTGCGCGCTGATCCGG
CTGCTAACAAAGCCCGAAAGGAAGCTGAGTTGGCTGCTGCCACCGCTGAGCAATAACTAGCATAACCCCT
TGGGGCCTCTAAACGGGTCTTGAGGGGTTTTTTGCTGAAAGGAGGAACTATATCCGGATATCCACAGGAC
GGGTGTGGTCGCCATGATCGCGTAGTCGATAGTGGCTCCAAGTAGCGAAGCGAGCAGGACTGGGCGGCGG
CCAAAGCGGTCGGACAGTGCTCCGAGAACGGGTGCGCATAGAAATTGCATCAACGCATATAGCGCTAGCA
GCACGCCATAGTGACTGGCGATGCTGTCGGAATGGACGATATCCCGCAAGAGGCCCGGCAGTACCGGCAT
AACCAAGCCTATGCCTACAGCATCCAGGGTGACGGTGCCGAGGATGACGATGAGCGCATTGTTAGATTTC
ATACACGGTGCCTGACTGCGTTAGCAATTTAACTGTGATAAACTACCGCATTAAAGCTTATCGATGATAA
GCTGTCAAACATGAGAA
Features (pLannotate 1.2.2; 17 found; start..end, strand, type, name):
    104..208     +  promoter       AmpR promoter: bla
    209..1069    +  CDS            AmpR: β-lactamase; bla; confers resistance to ampicillin, carbenicillin, and related antibiotics
   1240..1828    +  rep_origin     ori: high-copy-number ColE1/pMB1/pBR322/pUC origin of replication
   2014..2156    -  misc_feature   bom: basis of mobility region from pBR322
   2258..2449    -  CDS            rop: Rop protein, which maintains plasmids at low copy number; rop
   2466..2846    +  CDS            YPB1_ECOLX: Protein predicted: Swiss-Prot protein existence level 4. From Escherichia coli.
   3088..3988    -  CDS            TcR (fragment): tetracycline efflux protein; tet; confers resistance to tetracycline
   4010..4028    +  promoter       T7 promoter: promoter for bacteriophage T7 RNA polymerase
   4117..4139    +  RBS            RBS: efficient ribosome binding site from bacteriophage T7 gene 10 (Olins and Rangwala, 1989)
   4159..4176    +  CDS            6xHis: 6xHis affinity tag
   4186..5286    +  CDS            MBP: maltose binding protein from E. coli; malE (mutated); This version of the gene does not encode a signal sequence, so MBP will remain in the cytosol.
   5371..9474    +  CDS            cas9: CAS9_STRP1 - Also known as csn1 From Streptococcus pyogenes serotype M1.
   9610..10314   +  CDS            mCherry: mCherry is a basic (constitutively fluorescent) red fluorescent protein published in 2004, derived from Discosoma sp.. It is reported to be a very rapidly-maturing monomer with low acid sensitivity.
  10430..10479   +  CDS            SET1 (fragment): solubility-enhancement tag derived from T7 phage gene 10B
  10487..10534   +  terminator     T7 terminator: transcription terminator for bacteriophage T7 RNA polymerase
  10560..10852   -  CDS            TcR (fragment): tetracycline efflux protein; tet; confers resistance to tetracycline
  10900..10928   -  promoter       tet promoter: E. coli promoter for tetracycline efflux protein gene
