[The description below was written by a language model from this plasmid's Addgene catalogue record and pLannotate feature annotations shown in this document.]
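Description:
pMJ923 is a bacterial expression plasmid for producing recombinant Streptococcus pyogenes Cas9 in E. coli as a His6-MBP-Cas9-NLS-mCherry fusion protein. It is built on a pET-type His6-MBP-TEV ligation-independent cloning backbone (the 2C-T vector), into which the roughly 5 kb insert was introduced by LIC. The plasmid is about 10.9 kb (the catalogue lists 10,927 bp, the sequence record 10,937 nt). It replicates from a ColE1/pBR322-family origin accompanied by the bom region and the rop gene, consistent with its listing as low copy, and is selected with ampicillin through the bla gene. The annotated fragments of the tetracycline resistance gene and its promoter flank the expression cassette. They appear to be non-functional pBR322 remnants rather than a usable marker.

Expression is driven by a T7 promoter with the phage T7 gene 10 ribosome binding site and ends at a T7 terminator, so it requires a host that supplies T7 RNA polymerase. The open reading frame begins with a 6xHis tag and a signal-sequence-free, cytosolic maltose binding protein, which aid affinity purification and solubility. According to the catalogue, a TEV protease site follows, allowing these tags to be removed. Next comes a human codon-optimized Cas9 coding sequence, with a C-terminal HA-2xNLS-mCherry-NLS module recorded by the depositor. Of that module, the feature table annotates only mCherry. The nuclear localization signals direct the purified protein to the nucleus of eukaryotic cells, and mCherry makes it visible by red fluorescence. The associated publication concerns mutagenesis with solubilized Cas9 ribonucleoprotein complexes, which fits use of the purified protein with guide RNA for genome editing.
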