Addgene plasmid #78313: pMJ923
Purpose: Expression of His6-MBP-tagged Cas9-NLS-mCherry protein in E. coli
Depositing lab: Martin Jinek. Depositing organization: University of Zurich. Publication: Maximizing mutagenesis with solubilized CRISPR-Cas9 ribonucleoprotein complexes. Burger A, Lindsay H, Felker A, Hess C, Anders C, Chiavacci E, Zaugg J, Weber LM, Catena R, Jinek M, Robinson MD, Mosimann C. Development. 2016 Apr 29. pii: dev.134809. 10.1242/dev.134809 PubMed 27130213.
Backbone
  Vector backbone: pET His6 MBP N10 TEV LIC cloning vector (2C-T)
  Backbone manufacturer: Scott Gradia
  Backbone size w/o insert (bp): 5953
  Total vector size (bp): 10927
  Vector type: Bacterial Expression
Growth in bacteria
  Bacterial resistance: Ampicillin, 100 μg/mL
  Growth temperature: 37°C
  Growth strain: DH5alpha
  Copy number: Low Copy
Gene/Insert
  Gene/Insert name: SpCas9 (alt names: Cas9; Csn1)
  Species: Streptococcus pyogenes
  Insert size (bp): 4973
  Mutation: human codon-optimized gene sequence
  GenBank ID: NP_269215
  Promoter: T7
  Tag / fusion protein: His6-MBP-TEV (N terminal on backbone); HA-2xNLS-mCherry-NLS (C terminal on insert)
  Cloning method: Ligation Independent Cloning
  Sequencing primers: 5′ MalE FW; 3′ T7 terminator
Terms and licenses: Academic/Nonprofit Terms; Industry Terms: Not Available to Industry
How to cite: pMJ923 was a gift from Martin Jinek (Addgene plasmid # 78313 ; http://n2t.net/addgene:78313 ; RRID:Addgene_78313)
