>Addgene plasmid #78313 | pMJ923 | depositor partial sequence | sequence record 148392 | Insert sequence
ATGAAATCTTCTCACCATCACCATCACCATGGTTCTTCTATGAAAATCGAAGAAGGTAAACTGGTAATCT
GGATTAACGGCGATAAAGGCTATAACGGTCTCGCTGAAGTCGGTAAGAAATTCGAGAAAGATACCGGAAT
TAAAGTCACCGTTGAGCATCCGGATAAACTGGAAGAGAAATTCCCACAGGTTGCGGCAACTGGCGATGGC
CCTGACATTATCTTCTGGGCACACGACCGCTTTGGTGGCTACGCTCAATCTGGCCTGTTGGCTGAAATCA
CCCCGGACAAAGCGTTCCAGGACAAGCTGTATCCGTTTACCTGGGATGCCGTACGTTACAACGGCAAGCT
GATTGCTTACCCGATCGCTGTTGAAGCGTTATCGCTGATTTATAACAAAGATCTGCTGCCGAACCCGCCA
AAAACCTGGGAAGAGATCCCGGCGCTGGATAAAGAACTGAAAGCGAAAGGTAAGAGCGCGCTGATGTTCA
ACCTGCAAGAACCGTACTTCACCTGGCCGCTGATTGCTGCTGACGGGGGTTATGCGTTCAAGTATGAAAA
CGGCAAGTACGACATTAAAGACGTGGGCGTGGATAACGCTGGCGCGAAAGCGGGTCTGACCTTCCTGGTT
GACCTGATTAAAAACAAACACATGAATGCAGACACCGATTACTCCATCGCAGAAGCTGCCTTTAATAAAG
GCGAAACAGCGATGACCATCAACGGCCCGTGGGCATGGTCCAACATCGACACCAGCAAAGTGAATTATGG
TGTAACGGTACTGCCGACCTTCAAGGGTCAACCATCCAAACCGTTCGTTGGCGTGCTGAGCGCAGGTATT
AACGCCGCCAGTCCGAACAAAGAGCTGGCAAAAGAGTTCCTCGAAAACTATCTGCTGACTGATGAAGGTC
TGGAAGCGGTTAATAAAGACAAACCGCTGGGTGCCGTAGCGCTGAAGTCTTACGAGGAAGAGTTGGCGAA
AGATCCACGTATTGCCGCCACTATGGAAAACGCCCAGAAAGGTGAAATCATGCCGAACATCCCGCAGATG
TCCGCTTTCTGGTATGCCGTGCGTACTGCGGTGATCAACGCCGCCAGCGGTCGTCAGACTGTCGATGAAG
CCCTGAAAGACGCGCAGACTAATTCGAGCTCGAACAACAACAACAATAACAATAACAACAACCTCGGGAT
CGAGGAAAACCTGTACTTCCAATCCAATGCCACCATGGACAAGAAGTACAGCATCGGCCTGGACATCGGC
ACCAACTCTGTGGGCTGGGCCGTGATCACCGACGAGTACAAGGTGCCCAGCAAGAAATTCAAGGTGCTGG
GCAACACCGACCGGCACAGCATCAAGAAGAACCTGATCGGCGCCCTGCTGTTCGACAGCGGAGAAACAGC
CGAGGCCACCCGGCTGAAGAGAACCGCCAGAAGAAGATACACCAGACGGAAGAACCGGATCTGCTATCTG
CAAGAGATCTTCAGCAACGAGATGGCCAAGGTGGACGACAGCTTCTTCCACAGACTGGAAGAGTCCTTCC
TGGTGGAAGAGGATAAGAAGCACGAGCGGCACCCCATCTTCGGCAACATCGTGGACGAGGTGGCCTACCA
CGAGAAGTACCCCACCATCTACCACCTGAGAAAGAAACTGGTGGACAGCACCGACAAGGCCGACCTGCGG
CTGATCTATCTGGCCCTGGCCCACATGATCAAGTTCCGGGGCCACTTCCTGATCGAGGGCGACCTGAACC
CCGACAACAGCGACGTGGACAAGCTGTTCATCCAGCTGGTGCAGACCTACAACCAGCTGTTCGAGGAAAA
CCCCATCAACGCCAGCGGCGTGGACGCCAAGGCCATCCTGTCTGCCAGACTGAGCAAGAGCAGACGGCTG
GAAAATCTGATCGCCCAGCTGCCCGGCGAGAAGAAGAATGGCCTGTTCGGCAACCTGATTGCCCTGAGCC
TGGGCCTGACCCCCAACTTCAAGAGCAACTTCGACCTGGCCGAGGATGCCAAACTGCAGCTGAGCAAGGA
CACCTACGACGACGACCTGGACAACCTGCTGGCCCAGATCGGCGACCAGTACGCCGACCTGTTTCTGGCC
GCCAAGAACCTGTCCGACGCCATCCTGCTGAGCGACATCCTGAGAGTGAACACCGAGATCACCAAGGCCC
CCCTGAGCGCCTCTATGATCAAGAGATACGACGAGCACCACCAGGACCTGACCCTGCTGAAAGCTCTCGT
GCGGCAGCAGCTGCCTGAGAAGTACAAAGAGATTTTCTTCGACCAGAGCAAGAACGGCTACGCCGGCTAC
ATCGATGGCGGAGCCAGCCAGGAAGAGTTCTACAAGTTCATCAAGCCCATCCTGGAAAAGATGGACGGCA
CCGAGGAACTGCTCGTGAAGCTGAACAGAGAGGACCTGCTGCGGAAGCAGCGGACCTTCGACAACGGCAG
CATCCCCCACCAGATCCACCTGGGAGAGCTGCACGCCATTCTGCGGCGGCAGGAAGATTTTTACCCATTC
CTGAAGGACAACCGGGAAAAGATCGAGAAGATCCTGACCTTCCGCATCCCCTACTACGTGGGCCCTCTGG
CCAGGGGAAACAGCAGATTCGCCTGGATGACCAGAAAGAGCGAGGAAACCATCACCCCCTGGAACTTCGA
GGAAGTGGTGGACAAGGGCGCCAGCGCCCAGAGCTTCATCGAGCGGATGACCAACTTCGATAAGAACCTG
CCCAACGAGAAGGTGCTGCCCAAGCACAGCCTGCTGTACGAGTACTTCACCGTGTACAACGAGCTGACCA
AAGTGAAATACGTGACCGAGGGAATGAGAAAGCCCGCCTTCCTGAGCGGCGAGCAGAAAAAAGCCATCGT
GGACCTGCTGTTCAAGACCAACCGGAAAGTGACCGTGAAGCAGCTGAAAGAGGACTACTTCAAGAAAATC
GAGTGCTTCGACTCCGTGGAAATCTCCGGCGTGGAAGATCGGTTCAACGCCTCCCTGGGCACATACCACG
ATCTGCTGAAAATTATCAAGGACAAGGACTTCCTGGACAATGAGGAAAACGAGGACATTCTGGAAGATAT
CGTGCTGACCCTGACACTGTTTGAGGACAGAGAGATGATCGAGGAACGGCTGAAAACCTATGCCCACCTG
TTCGACGACAAAGTGATGAAGCAGCTGAAGCGGCGGAGATACACCGGCTGGGGCAGGCTGAGCCGGAAGC
TGATCAACGGCATCCGGGACAAGCAGTCCGGCAAGACAATCCTGGATTTCCTGAAGTCCGACGGCTTCGC
CAACAGAAACTTCATGCAGCTGATCCACGACGACAGCCTGACCTTTAAAGAGGACATCCAGAAAGCCCAG
GTGTCCGGCCAGGGCGATAGCCTGCACGAGCACATTGCCAATCTGGCCGGCAGCCCCGCCATTAAGAAGG
GCATCCTGCAGACAGTGAAGGTGGTGGACGAGCTCGTGAAAGTGATGGGCCGGCACAAGCCCGAGAACAT
CGTGATCGAAATGGCCAGAGAGAACCAGACCACCCAGAAGGGACAGAAGAACAGCCGCGAGAGAATGAAG
CGGATCGAAGAGGGCATCAAAGAGCTGGGCAGCCAGATCCTGAAAGAACACCCCGTGGAAAACACCCAGC
TGCAGAACGAGAAGCTGTACCTGTACTACCTGCAGAATGGGCGGGATATGTACGTGGACCAGGAACTGGA
CATCAACCGGCTGTCCGACTACGATGTGGACCATATCGTGCCTCAGAGCTTTCTGAAGGACGACTCCATC
GATAACAAAGTGCTGACTCGGAGCGACAAGAACCGGGGCAAGAGCGACAACGTGCCCTCCGAAGAGGTCG
TGAAGAAGATGAAGAACTACTGGCGCCAGCTGCTGAATGCCAAGCTGATTACCCAGAGGAAGTTCGACAA
TCTGACCAAGGCCGAGAGAGGCGGCCTGAGCGAACTGGATAAGGCCGGCTTCATCAAGAGACAGCTGGTG
GAAACCCGGCAGATCACAAAGCACGTGGCACAGATCCTGGACTCCCGGATGAACACTAAGTACGACGAGA
ACGACAAACTGATCCGGGAAGTGAAAGTGATCACCCTGAAGTCCAAGCTGGTGTCCGATTTCCGGAAGGA
TTTCCAGTTTTACAAAGTGCGCGAGATCAACAACTACCACCACGCCCACGACGCCTACCTGAACGCCGTC
GTGGGAACCGCCCTGATCAAAAAGTACCCTAAGCTGGAAAGCGAGTTCGTGTACGGCGACTACAAGGTGT
ACGACGTGCGGAAGATGATCGCCAAGAGCGAGCAGGAAATCGGCAAGGCTACCGCCAAGTACTTCTTCTA
CAGCAACATCATGAACTTTTTCAAGACCGAGATTACCCTGGCCAACGGCGAGATCCGGAAGCGGCCTCTG
ATCGAGACAAACGGCGAAACAGGCGAGATCGTGTGGGATAAGGGCCGGGACTTTGCCACCGTGCGGAAAG
TGCTGTCTATGCCCCAAGTGAATATCGTGAAAAAGACCGAGGTGCAGACAGGCGGCTTCAGCAAAGAGTC
TATCCTGCCCAAGAGGAACAGCGACAAGCTGATCGCCAGAAAGAAGGACTGGGACCCTAAGAAGTACGGC
GGCTTCGACAGCCCCACCGTGGCCTATTCTGTGCTGGTGGTGGCCAAAGTGGAAAAGGGCAAGTCCAAGA
AACTGAAGAGTGTGAAAGAGCTGCTGGGGATCACCATCATGGAAAGAAGCAGCTTCGAGAAGAATCCCAT
CGACTTTCTGGAAGCCAAGGGCTACAAAGAAGTGAAAAAGGACCTGATCATCAAGCTGCCTAAGTACTCC
CTGTTCGAGCTGGAAAACGGCCGGAAGAGAATGCTGGCCTCTGCCGGCGAACTGCAGAAGGGAAACGAAC
TGGCCCTGCCCTCCAAATATGTGAACTTCCTGTACCTGGCCAGCCACTATGAGAAGCTGAAGGGCTCCCC
CGAGGATAATGAGCAGAAACAGCTGTTTGTGGAACAGCACAAACACTACCTGGACGAGATCATCGAGCAG
ATCAGCGAGTTCTCCAAGAGAGTGATCCTGGCCGACGCTAATCTGGACAAGGTGCTGAGCGCCTACAACA
AGCACAGAGACAAGCCTATCAGAGAGCAGGCCGAGAATATCATCCACCTGTTTACCCTGACCAATCTGGG
AGCCCCTGCCGCCTTCAAGTACTTTGACACCACCATCGACCGGAAGAGGTACACCAGCACCAAAGAGGTG
CTGGACGCCACCCTGATCCACCAGAGCATCACCGGCCTGTACGAGACACGGATCGACCTGTCTCAGCTGG
GAGGCGACGCCTATCCCTATGACGTGCCCGATTATGCCAGCCTGGGCAGCGGCTCCCCCAAGAAAAAACG
CAAGGTGGAAGATCCTAAGAAAAAGCGGAAAGTGGACGGCATTGGTAGTGGGAGCAACGGCAGCAGCGGA
TCCGTGAGCAAGGGCGAGGAGGATAACATGGCCATCATCAAGGAGTTCATGCGCTTCAAGGTGCACATGG
AGGGCTCCGTGAACGGCCACGAGTTCGAGATCGAGGGCGAGGGCGAGGGCCGCCCCTACGAGGGCACCCA
GACCGCCAAGCTGAAGGTGACCAAGGGTGGCCCCCTGCCCTTCGCCTGGGACATCCTGTCCCCTCAGTTC
ATGTACGGCTCCAAGGCCTACGTGAAGCACCCCGCCGACATCCCCGACTACTTGAAGCTGTCCTTCCCCG
AGGGCTTCAAGTGGGAGCGCGTGATGAACTTCGAGGACGGCGGCGTGGTGACCGTGACCCAGGACTCCTC
CCTCCAGGACGGCGAGTTCATCTACAAGGTGAAGCTGCGCGGCACCAACTTCCCCTCCGACGGCCCCGTA
ATGCAGAAGAAGACCATGGGCTGGGAGGCCTCCTCCGAGCGGATGTACCCCGAGGACGGCGCCCTGAAGG
GCGAGATCAAGCAGAGGCTGAAGCTGAAGGACGGCGGCCACTACGACGCTGAGGTCAAGACCACCTACAA
GGCCAAGAAGCCCGTGCAGCTGCCCGGCGCCTACAACGTCAACATCAAGTTGGACATCACCTCCCACAAC
GAGGACTACACCATCGTGGAACAGTACGAACGCGCCGAGGGCCGCCACTCCACCGGCGGCATGGACGAGC
TGTACAAGGGGTCACCTAAGAAAAAACGAAAAGTTGAGTAA
