>Addgene plasmid #78313 | pMJ923 | addgene partial sequence | sequence record 149080 | MBP-F 5'-GATGAAGCCCTGAAAGACGCGCAG-3'
ATAACAATAACAACAACCTCGGGATCGAGGAAAACCTGTACTTCCAATCCAATGCCACCATGGACAAGAA
GTACAGCATCGGCCTGGACATCGGCACCAACTCTGTGGGCTGGGCCGTGATCACCGACGAGTACAAGGTG
CCCAGCAAGAAATTCAAGGTGCTGGGCAACACCGACCGGCACAGCATCAAGAAGAACCTGATCGGCGCCC
TGCTGTTCGACAGCGGAGAAACAGCCGAGGCCACCCGGCTGAAGAGAACCGCCAGAAGAAGATACACCAG
ACGGAAGAACCGGATCTGCTATCTGCAAGAGATCTTCAGCAACGAGATGGCCAAGGTGGACGACAGCTTC
TTCCACAGACTGGAAGAGTCCTTCCTGGTGGAAGAGGATAAGAAGCACGAGCGGCACCCCATCTTCGGCA
ACATCGTGGACGAGGTGGCCTACCACGAGAAGTACCCCACCATCTACCACCTGAGAAAGAAACTGGTGGA
CAGCACCGACAAGGCCGACCTGCGGCTGATCTATCTGGCCCTGGCCCACATGATCAAGTTCCGGGGCCAC
TTCCTGATCGAGGGCGACCTGAACCCCGACAACAGCGACGTGGACAAGCTGTTCATCCAGCTGGTGCAGA
CCTACAACCAGCTGTTCGAGGAAAACCCCATCAACGCCAGCGGCGTGGACGCCAAGGCCATCCTGTCTGC
CAGACTGAGCAAGAGCAGACGGCTGGAAAATCTGATCGCCCAGCTGCCCGGCGAGAAGAAGAATGGCCTG
TTCGGCAACCTGAT
