>Addgene plasmid #78313 | pMJ923 | addgene partial sequence | sequence record 149082 | T7term 5'-GCTAGTTATTGCTCAGCGG-3'
AGCAGCCGGATCAGCGCGCACGCGTGGTACCGGCCGGCCACCAGGTGGCGCGCCGCGATCGCGGATCCGT
TATCCACTTCCAATGTTATTACTCAACTTTTCGTTTTTTCTTAGGTGACCCCTTGTACAGCTCGTCCATG
CCGCCGGTGGAGTGGCGGCCCTCGGCGCGTTCGTACTGTTCCACGATGGTGTAGTCCTCGTTGTGGGAGG
TGATGTCCAACTTGATGTTGACGTTGTAGGCGCCGGGCAGCTGCACGGGCTTCTTGGCCTTGTAGGTGGT
CTTGACCTCAGCGTCGTAGTGGCCGCCGTCCTTCAGCTTCAGCCTCTGCTTGATCTCGCCCTTCAGGGCG
CCGTCCTCGGGGTACATCCGCTCGGAGGAGGCCTCCCAGCCCATGGTCTTCTTCTGCATTACGGGGCCGT
CGGAGGGGAAGTTGGTGCCGCGCAGCTTCACCTTGTAGATGAACTCGCCGTCCTGGAGGGAGGAGTCCTG
GGTCACGGTCACCACGCCGCCGTCCTCGAAGTTCATCACGCGCTCCCACTTGAAGCCCTCGGGGAAGGAC
AGCTTCAAGTAGTCGGGGATGTCGGCGGGGTGCTTCACGTAGGCCTTGGAGCCGTACATGAACTGAGGGG
ACAGGATGTCC
